>Addgene plasmid #219149 | SFFV-HIF1A-Brd 190 | addgene full sequence | sequence record 450436 | Addgene NGS Result
AGCTTAATGTAGTCTTATGCAATACTCTTGTAGTCTTGCAACATGGTAACGATGAGTTAGCAACATGCCT
TACAAGGAGAGAAAAAGCACCGTGCATGCCGATTGGTGGAAGTAAGGTGGTACGATCGTGCCTTATTAGG
AAGGCAACAGACGGGTCTGACATGGATTGGACGAACCACTGAATTGCCGCATTGCAGAGATATTGTATTT
AAGTGCCTAGCTCGATACATAAACGGGTCTCTCTGGTTAGACCAGATCTGAGCCTGGGAGCTCTCTGGCT
AACTAGGGAACCCACTGCTTAAGCCTCAATAAAGCTTGCCTTGAGTGCTTCAAGTAGTGTGTGCCCGTCT
GTTGTGTGACTCTGGTAACTAGAGATCCCTCAGACCCTTTTAGTCAGTGTGGAAAATCTCTAGCAGTGGC
GCCCGAACAGGGACTTGAAAGCGAAAGGGAAACCAGAGGAGCTCTCTCGACGCAGGACTCGGCTTGCTGA
AGCGCGCACGGCAAGAGGCGAGGGGCGGCGACTGGTGAGTACGCCAAAAATTTTGACTAGCGGAGGCTAG
AAGGAGAGAGATGGGTGCGAGAGCGTCAGTATTAAGCGGGGGAGAATTAGATCGCGATGGGAAAAAATTC
GGTTAAGGCCAGGGGGAAAGAAAAAATATAAATTAAAACATATAGTATGGGCAAGCAGGGAGCTAGAACG
ATTCGCAGTTAATCCTGGCCTGTTAGAAACATCAGAAGGCTGTAGACAAATACTGGGACAGCTACAACCA
TCCCTTCAGACAGGATCAGAAGAACTTAGATCATTATATAATACAGTAGCAACCCTCTATTGTGTGCATC
AAAGGATAGAGATAAAAGACACCAAGGAAGCTTTAGACAAGATAGAGGAAGAGCAAAACAAAAGTAAGAC
CACCGCACAGCAAGCGGCCGCTGATCTTCAGACCTGGAGGAGGAGATATGAGGGACAATTGGAGAAGTGA
ATTATATAAATATAAAGTAGTAAAAATTGAACCATTAGGAGTAGCACCCACCAAGGCAAAGAGAAGAGTG
GTGCAGAGAGAAAAAAGAGCAGTGGGAATAGGAGCTTTGTTCCTTGGGTTCTTGGGAGCAGCAGGAAGCA
CTATGGGCGCAGCGTCAATGACGCTGACGGTACAGGCCAGACAATTATTGTCTGGTATAGTGCAGCAGCA
GAACAATTTGCTGAGGGCTATTGAGGCGCAACAGCATCTGTTGCAACTCACAGTCTGGGGCATCAAGCAG
CTCCAGGCAAGAATCCTGGCTGTGGAAAGATACCTAAAGGATCAACAGCTCCTGGGGATTTGGGGTTGCT
CTGGAAAACTCATTTGCACCACTGCTGTGCCTTGGAATGCTAGTTGGAGTAATAAATCTCTGGAACAGAT
TTGGAATCACACGACCTGGATGGAGTGGGACAGAGAAATTAACAATTACACAAGCTTAATACACTCCTTA
ATTGAAGAATCGCAAAACCAGCAAGAAAAGAATGAACAAGAATTATTGGAATTAGATAAATGGGCAAGTT
TGTGGAATTGGTTTAACATAACAAATTGGCTGTGGTATATAAAATTATTCATAATGATAGTAGGAGGCTT
GGTAGGTTTAAGAATAGTTTTTGCTGTACTTTCTATAGTGAATAGAGTTAGGCAGGGATATTCACCATTA
TCGTTTCAGACCCACCTCCCAACCCCGAGGGGACCCGACAGGCCCGAAGGAATAGAAGAAGAAGGTGGAG
AGAGAGACAGAGACAGATCCATTCGATTAGTGAACGGATCTCGACGGTATCGGTTAACTTTTAAAAGAAA
AGGGGGGATTGGGGGGTACAGTGCAGGGGAAAGAATAGTAGACATAATAGCAACAGACATACAAACTAAA
GAATTACAAAAACAAATTACAAAAATTCAAAATTTTATCGATCACGAGACTAGCCTCGAGCTGGCTGCAG
TAACGCCATTTTGCAAGGCATGGAAAAATACCAAACCAAGAATAGAGAAGTTCAGATCAAGGGCGGGTAC
ATGAAAATAGCTAACGTTGGGCCAAACAGGATATCTGCGGTGAGCAGTTTCGGCCCCGGCCCGGGGCCAA
GAACAGATGGTCACCGCAGTTTCGGCCCCGGCCCGAGGCCAAGAACAGATGGTCCCCAGATATGGCCCAA
CCCTCAGCAGTTTCTTAAGACCCATCAGATGTTTCCAGGCTCCCCCAAGGACCTGAAATGACCCTGCGCC
TTATTTGAATTAACCAATCAGCCTGCTTCTCGCTTCTGTTCGCGCGCTTCTGCTTCCCGAGCTCTATAAA
AGAGCTCACAACCCCTCACTCGGCGCGCCAGTCCTCCGACAGACTGAGTCGGCCGGTCGAATCAAGCTTA
TCGATACCGTCGACGCCACCATGGAAGGTGCCGGCGGAGCCAACGACAAGAAGAAGATCAGCAGCGAGCG
GCGGAAAGAGAAGTCTAGGGACGCTGCCAGAAGCAGGCGGAGCAAAGAAAGCGAGGTGTTCTACGAGCTG
GCCCACCAACTGCCTCTGCCTCACAATGTGTCCAGCCACCTGGATAAGGCCAGCGTGATGAGACTGACCA
TCAGCTACCTGAGAGTGCGGAAGCTGCTGGATGCCGGCGATCTGGACATCGAGGACGATATGAAGGCCCA
GATGAACTGCTTCTACCTGAAGGCCCTGGACGGCTTCGTGATGGTGCTGACCGATGACGGCGACATGATC
TACATCAGCGACAACGTGAACAAGTACATGGGGCTGACCCAGTTCGAGCTGACAGGCCACAGCGTGTTCG
ACTTCACACACCCCTGCGACCACGAAGAGATGAGAGAGATGCTGACCCACCGGAACGGCCTGGTCAAGAA
GGGCAAAGAGCAGAATACCCAGCGGTCATTCTTCCTGCGGATGAAGTGCACCCTGACCAGCAGGGGCAGA
ACCATGAACATCAAGAGCGCCACATGGAAAGTGCTGCACTGCACCGGACACATCCACGTGTACGACACCA
ACAGCAACCAGCCTCAGTGCGGCTACAAGAAACCTCCTATGACCTGCCTGGTGCTGATCTGCGAGCCCAT
TCCTCATCCTAGCAACATCGAGATCCCTCTGGACAGCAAGACCTTCCTGAGCAGACACAGCCTGGACATG
AAGTTCAGCTACTGCGACGAGCGGATCACCGAGCTGATGGGCTATGAGCCTGAAGAACTGCTGGGCCGCA
GCATCTACGAGTACTATCACGCCCTGGACAGCGACCACCTGACCAAGACACACCACGACATGTTCACCAA
GGGCCAAGTGACCACCGGCCAGTACAGAATGCTGGCCAAGCGCGGAGGCTACGTGTGGGTTGAAACACAG
GCCACCGTGATCTACAACACCAAGAACTCCCAGCCACAGTGCATCGTGTGCGTGAACTACGTGGTGTCCG
GCATCATCCAGCACGACCTGATCTTCAGCCTGCAACAGACCGAGTGCGTGCTGAAGCCTGTGGAAAGCAG
CGACATGAAGATGACCCAGCTGTTTACCAAGGTGGAATCCGAGGACACCAGCAGCCTGTTCGACAAGCTG
AAGAAAGAGCCCGACGCTCTGACACTGCTGGCTCCAGCTGCTGGCGATACCATCATCAGCCTGGATTTCG
GCAGCAACGACACCGAGACAGACGACCAGCAGCTCGAGGAAGTGCCCCTGTACAACGACGTGATGCTGCC
CTCTCCAAACGAGAAGCTCCAGAACATCAACCTGGCCATGTCACCCCTGCCTACCGCCGAGACACCTAAG
CCTCTGAGAAGCTCTGCCGATCCTGCTCTGAATCAAGAGGTGGCCCTGAAGCTGGAACCCAATCCTGAGA
GCCTGGAACTGAGCTTCACCATGCCTCAGATCCAGGATCAGACCCCATCTCCTAGCGACGGCAGCACAAG
ACAGTCTAGCCCCGAGCCTAATAGCCCCAGCGAGTACTGCTTTTACGTGGACTCCGACATGGTCAACGAG
TTCAAACTGGAACTGGTCGAGAAGCTGTTCGCCGAGGATACCGAGGCCAAGAATCCCTTCAGCACCCAAG
ACACCGACCTGGACCTGGAAATGCTGGCACCTTACATCCCTATGGACGACGACTTCCAGCTGCGGAGCTT
CGATCAGCTGAGCCCTCTGGAATCTAGCAGCGCCTCTCCAGAGTCTGCCTCTCCACAGAGCACCGTGACC
GTGTTTCAGCAGACCCAGATCCAAGAGCCAACCGCCAATGCCACCACCACAACCGCCACAACAGACGAGC
TGAAAACCGTGACCAAGGACCGGATGGAAGATATCAAGATCCTGATCGCTAGCCCCTCTCCTACTCACAT
CCACAAAGAGACAACCAGCGCCACAAGCAGCCCCTACAGAGACACCCAGAGCAGAACCGCCTCTCCTAAC
AGAGCCGGCAAAGGCGTGATCGAGCAGACCGAGAAGTCTCACCCTAGAAGCCCCAACGTGCTGAGCGTGG
CACTGAGCCAGAGAACCACAGTGCCCGAGGAAGAACTGAACCCCAAGATTCTGGCCCTCCAGAACGCCCA
GCGGAAGCGGAAAATGGAACACGACGGAAGCCTGTTCCAGGCCGTCGGAATCGGAACACTGCTCCAGCAG
CCAGATGATCACGCCGCCACCACAAGCCTGAGCTGGAAGAGAGTGAAGGGCTGCAAGTCCAGCGAGCAGA
ACGGAATGGAACAGAAAACCATCATTCTGATCCCCAGCGACCTGGCCTGTAGACTGCTCGGCCAATCTAT
GGATGAGAGCGGCCTGCCTCAGCTGACCAGCTACGACTGCGAAGTGAACGCCCCTATCCAGGGCAGCAGA
AACCTGCTCCAAGGCGAGGAACTGCTGCGCGCTCTGGACCAAGTGAACTGATAAGGATCCCCCGGGCTGC
AGGAATTCGAGCATCTTACCGCCATTTATTCCCATATTTGTTCTGTTTTTCTTGATTTGGGTATACATTT
AAATGTTAATAAAACAAAATGGTGGGGCAATCATTTACATTTTTAGGGATATGTAATTACTAGTTCAGGT
GTATTGCCACAAGACAAACATGTTAAGAAACTTTCCCGTTATTTACGCTCTGTTCCTGTTAATCAACCTC
TGGATTACAAAATTTGTGAAAGATTGACTGATATTCTTAACTATGTTGCTCCTTTTACGCTGTGTGGATA
TGCTGCTTTAATGCCTCTGTATCATGCTATTGCTTCCCGTACGGCTTTCGTTTTCTCCTCCTTGTATAAA
TCCTGGTTGCTGTCTCTTTATGAGGAGTTGTGGCCCGTTGTCCGTCAACGTGGCGTGGTGTGCTCTGTGT
TTGCTGACGCAACCCCCACTGGCTGGGGCATTGCCACCACCTGTCAACTCCTTTCTGGGACTTTCGCTTT
CCCCCTCCCGATCGCCACGGCAGAACTCATCGCCGCCTGCCTTGCCCGCTGCTGGACAGGGGCTAGGTTG
CTGGGCACTGATAATTCCGTGGTGTTGTCGGGGAAGCTGACGTCCTTTGCAATTCGATATCAAGCTGTAC
CTTCTAGATGTACATTCTTCCCAGCGCTTCTAGACCAATGACTTACAAGGCAGCTGTAGATCTTAGCCAC
TTTTTAAAAGAAAAGGGGGGACTGGAAGGGCTAATTCACTCCCAACGAAGACAAGATCTGCTTTTTGCTT
GTACTGGGTCTCTCTGGTTAGACCAGATCTGAGCCTGGGAGCTCTCTGGCTAACTAGGGAACCCACTGCT
TAAGCCTCAATAAAGCTTGCCTTGAGTGCTTCAAGTAGTGTGTGCCCGTCTGTTGTGTGACTCTGGTAAC
TAGAGATCCCTCAGACCCTTTTAGTCAGTGTGGAAAATCTCTAGCAGTAGTAGTTCATGTCATCTTATTA
TTCAGTATTTATAACTTGCAAAGAAATGAATATCAGAGAGTGAGAGGAACTTGTTTATTGCAGCTTATAA
TGGTTACAAATAAAGCAATAGCATCACAAATTTCACAAATAAAGCATTTTTTTCACTGCATTCTAGTTGT
GGTTTGTCCAAACTCATCAATGTATCTTATCATGTCTGGCTCTAGCTATCCCGCCCCTAACTCCGCCCAT
CCCGCCCCTAACTCCGCCCAGTTCCGCCCATTCTCCGCCCCATGGCTGACTAATTTTTTTTATTTATGCA
GAGGCCGAGGCCGCCTCGGCCTCTGAGCTATTCCAGAAGTAGTGAGGAGGCTTTTTTGGAGGCCTAGGGA
CGTACCCAATTCGCCCTATAGTGAGTCGTATTACGCGCGCTCACTGGCCGTCGTTTTACAACGTCGTGAC
TGGGAAAACCCTGGCGTTACCCAACTTAATCGCCTTGCAGCACATCCCCCTTTCGCCAGCTGGCGTAATA
GCGAAGAGGCCCGCACCGATCGCCCTTCCCAACAGTTGCGCAGCCTGAATGGCGAATGGG
[124 nt withheld, positions 6431-6554]
C
[91 nt withheld, positions 6556-6646]
A
[49 nt withheld, positions 6648-6696]
CCTTTGACGTTGGAGTCCACGTTCTTT
[37 nt withheld, positions 6724-6760]
ACCCTATCTCGGTCTATTCTTTTGATTTATAAGGGATTTTGCCGATTTCGGCCTATTGGTTAAAAAATGA
GCTGATTTAACAAAAATTTAACGCGAATTTTAACAAAATATTAACGCTTACAATTTAGGTGGCACTTTTC
GGGGAAATGTGCGCGGAACCCCTATTTGTTTATTTTTCTAAATACATTCAAATATGTATCCGCTCATGAG
ACAATAACCCTGATAAATGCTTCAATAATATTGAAAAAGGAAGAGTATGAGTATTCAACATTTCCGTGTC
GCCCTTATTCCCTTTTTTGCGGCATTTTGCCTTCCTGTTTTTGCTCACCCAGAAACGCTGGTGAAAGTAA
AAGATGCTGAAGATCAGTTGGGTGCACGAGTGGGTTACATCGAACTGGATCTCAACAGCGGTAAGATCCT
TGAGAGTTTTCGCCCCGAAGAACGTTTTCCAATGATGAGCACTTTTAAAGTTCTGCTATGTGGCGCGGTA
TTATCCCGTATTGACGCCGGGCAAGAGCAACTCGGTCGCCGCATACACTATTCTCAGAATGACTTGGTTG
AGTACTCACCAGTCACAGAAAAGCATCTTACGGATGGCATGACAGTAAGAGAATTATGCAGTGCTGCCAT
AACCATGAGTGATAACACTGCGGCCAACTTACTTCTGACAACGATCGGAGGACCGAAGGAGCTAACCGCT
TTTTTGCACAACATGGGGGATCATGTAACTCGCCTTGATCGTTGGGAACCGGAGCTGAATGAAGCCATAC
CAAACGACGAGCGTGACACCACGATGCCTGTAGCAATGGCAACAACGTTGCGCAAACTATTAACTGGCGA
ACTACTTACTCTAGCTTCCCGGCAACAATTAATAGACTGGATGGAGGCGGATAAAGTTGCAGGACCACTT
CTGCGCTCGGCCCTTCCGGCTGGCTGGTTTATTGCTGATAAATCTGGAGCCGGTGAGCGTGGGTCTCGCG
GTATCATTGCAGCACTGGGGCCAGATGGTAAGCCCTCCCGTATCGTAGTTATCTACACGACGGGGAGTCA
GGCAACTATGGATGAACGAAATAGACAGATCGCTGAGATAGGTGCCTCACTGATTAAGCATTGGTAACTG
TCAGACCAAGTTTACTCATATATACTTTAGATTGATTTAAAACTTCATTTTTAATTTAAAAGGATCTAGG
TGAAGATCCTTTTTGATAATCTCATGACCAAAATCCCTTAACGTGAGTTTTCGTTCCACTGAGCGTCAGA
CCCCGTAGAAAAGATCAAAGGATCTTCTTGAGATCCTTTTTTTCTGCGCGTAATCTGCTGCTTGCAAACA
AAAAAACCACCGCTACCAGCGGTGGTTTGTTTGCCGGATCAAGAGCTACCAACTCTTTTTCCGAAGGTAA
CTGGCTTCAGCAGAGCGCAGATACCAAATACTGTTCTTCTAGTGTAGCCGTAGTTAGGCCACCACTTCAA
GAACTCTGTAGCACCGCCTACATACCTCGCTCTGCTAATCCTGTTACCAGTGGCTGCTGCCAGTGGCGAT
AAGTCGTGTCTTACCGGGTTGGACTCAAGACGATAGTTACCGGATAAGGCGCAGCGGTCGGGCTGAACGG
GGGGTTCGTGCACACAGCCCAGCTTGGAGCGAACGACCTACACCGAACTGAGATACCTACAGCGTGAGCT
ATGAGAAAGCGCCACGCTTCCCGAAGGGAGAAAGGCGGACAGGTATCCGGTAAGCGGCAGGGTCGGAACA
GGAGAGCGCACGAGGGAGCTTCCAGGGGGAAACGCCTGGTATCTTTATAGTCCTGTCGGGTTTCGCCACC
TCTGACTTGAGCGTCGATTTTTGTGATGCTCGTCAGGGGGGCGGAGCCTATGGAAAAACGCCAGCAACGC
GGCCTTTTTACGGTTCCTGGCCTTTTGCTGGCCTTTTGCTCACATGTTCTTTCCTGCGTTATCCCCTGAT
TCTGTGGATAACCGTATTACCGCCTTTGAGTGAGCTGATACCGCTCGCCGCAGCCGAACGACCGAGCGCA
GCGAGTCAGTGAGCGAGGAAGCGGAAGAGCGCCCAATACGCAAACCGCCTCTCCCCGCGCGTTGGCCGAT
TCATTAATGCAGCTGGCACGACAGGTTTCCCGACTGGAAAGCGGGCAGTGAGCGCAACGCAATTAATGTG
AGTTAGCTCACTCATTAGGCACCCCAGGCTTTACACTTTATGCTTCCGGCTCGTATGTTGTGTGGAATTG
TGAGCGGATAACAATTTCACACAGGAAACAGCTATGACCATGATTACGCCAAGCGCGCAATTAACCCTCA
CTAAAGGGAACAAAAGCTGGAGCTGCA
Features (pLannotate 1.2.2; 28 found; start..end, strand, type, name):
      8..234     +  promoter       RSV promoter: Rous sarcoma virus enhancer/promoter
    235..415     +  LTR            5' LTR (truncated): truncated 5' long terminal repeat (LTR) from HIV-1
    462..587     +  misc_feature   HIV-1 Ψ: packaging signal of human immunodeficiency virus type 1
    571..934     +  CDS            HIV-1 gag (fragment): gag protein from human immunodeficiency virus 1; gag
   1080..1313    +  misc_feature   RRE: The Rev response element (RRE) of HIV-1 allows for Rev-dependent mRNA export from the nucleus to the cytoplasm.
   1690..1790    +  CDS            Rev (fragment): human immunodeficiency virus 1 (HIV-1) Rev protein; rev; enhances nuclear export of unspliced and incompletely spliced viral mRNAs
   1809..1926    +  misc_feature   cPPT/CTS: central polypurine tract and central termination sequence of HIV-1
   1960..2361    +  promoter       SFFV promoter: spleen focus-forming virus long terminal repeat (LTR) promoter
   2371..2394    +  misc_feature   MCS (fragment): pBluescript multiple cloning site
   2401..4878    +  CDS            HIF1A: HIF1A_HUMAN - Also known as BHLHE78, MOP1 From Homo sapiens (Human).
   4885..4910    +  misc_feature   MCS (fragment): pBluescript multiple cloning site
   4910..4969    +  CDS            S (fragment): HBSAG_WHV6 - Experimental evidence at transcript level: Swiss-Prot protein existence level 2. The middle envelope protein plays an important role in the budding of the virion. It is involved in the induction of budding in a nucleocapsid independent way. In this process the majority of envelope proteins bud to form subviral lipoprotein particles of 22 nm of diameter that do not contain a nucleocapsid (By similarity). From Woodchuck hepatitis B virus (isolate w64/pWS23) (WHV).
   5101..5504    +  misc_feature   WPRE: woodchuck hepatitis virus posttranscriptional regulatory element
   5562..5621    +  CDS            nef (fragment): NEF_HV1Z2 - Experimental evidence at protein level: Swiss-Prot protein existence level 1. Extracellular Nef protein targets CD4(+) T-lymphocytes for apoptosis by interacting with CXCR4 surface receptors. From Human immunodeficiency virus type 1 group M subtype D (isolate Z2/CDC-Z34) (HIV-1).
   5623..5856    +  LTR            3' LTR (ΔU3): self-inactivating 3' long terminal repeat (LTR) from HIV-1
   5928..6049    +  polyA_signal   SV40 poly(A) signal: SV40 polyadenylation signal
   6089..6224    +  rep_origin     SV40 ori: SV40 origin of replication
   6245..6263    -  promoter       T7 promoter: promoter for bacteriophage T7 RNA polymerase
   6271..6426    +  CDS            lacZα (fragment): LacZα fragment of β-galactosidase; lacZ fragment
   6431..6859    +  rep_origin     f1 ori (sequence partly withheld): f1 bacteriophage origin of replication; arrow indicates direction of (+) strand synthesis
   6912..7016    +  promoter       AmpR promoter: bla
   7017..7877    +  CDS            AmpR: β-lactamase; bla; confers resistance to ampicillin, carbenicillin, and related antibiotics
   8048..8636    +  rep_origin     ori: high-copy-number ColE1/pMB1/pBR322/pUC origin of replication
   8819..8911    +  CDS            lacI (fragment): lac repressor; lacI; The lac repressor binds to the lac operator to inhibit transcription in E. coli. This inhibition can be relieved by adding lactose or isopropyl-β-D-thiogalactopyranoside (IPTG).
   8924..8945    +  protein_bind   CAP binding site: CAP binding activates transcription in the presence of cAMP. E. coli catabolite activator protein
   8960..8990    +  promoter       lac promoter: promoter for the E. coli lac operon
   8998..9014    +  protein_bind   lac operator: The lac repressor binds to the lac operator to inhibit transcription in E. coli. This inhibition can be relieved by adding lactose or isopropyl-β-D-thiogalactopyranoside (IPTG). lac repressor encoded by lacI
   9059..9077    +  promoter       T3 promoter: promoter for bacteriophage T3 RNA polymerase
