[The description below was written by a language model from this plasmid's Addgene catalogue record and pLannotate feature annotations shown in this document.]
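Description:
SFFV-HIF1A-Brd 190 is a third-generation-style, self-inactivating HIV-1 lentiviral transfer plasmid built on the SFFV-MCS backbone and carrying a codon-optimized human HIF1A open reading frame. It is propagated in E. coli through a high-copy ColE1/pUC-type origin with ampicillin selection from the β-lactamase gene. The backbone also retains an f1 origin, an SV40 origin and poly(A) signal, and remnants of a pBluescript-type lac/lacZα region with T7 and T3 promoters. No mammalian selection marker or fluorescent reporter is annotated or recorded.

The viral portion begins with an RSV promoter fused to a truncated 5' LTR, which makes genomic RNA transcription in packaging cells Tat-independent. This is followed by the Ψ packaging signal with a partial gag sequence, the Rev response element for Rev-dependent nuclear export, and the cPPT/CTS element that aids nuclear import of the provirus. Internally, the spleen focus-forming virus LTR promoter, which is commonly chosen for strong expression in haematopoietic cells, drives HIF1A. The gene sits between multiple-cloning-site fragments and is followed by a WPRE that enhances transcript stability and expression. The short woodchuck hepatitis S, nef, Rev and lacI fragment annotations are incidental matches to these flanking elements rather than functional genes. The ΔU3 3' LTR inactivates the viral promoter after integration.

According to the depositor, a unique barcode was cloned into an XbaI site downstream of the WPRE, giving the layout SFFV-TF-WPRE-barcode, although the barcode is not annotated in the feature table. Because it lies within the transcribed region, the barcode allows this factor to be identified in pooled experiments. The construct belongs to a barcoded transcription factor library for combinatorial screening of immune cell reprogramming.
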