Addgene plasmid #219149: SFFV-HIF1A-Brd 190
Purpose: Transcription factor HIF1A with a specific barcode assigned.
Depositing lab: Filipe Pereira. Depositing organization: Center for Neuroscience and Cell Biology, University of Coimbra. Publication: A combinatorial transcription factor screening platform for immune cell reprogramming. Kurochkin I, Altman AR, Caiado I, Pertiga-Cabral D, Halitzki E, Minaeva M, Zimmermannova O, Henriques-Oliveira L, Klein D, Nair M, Oliveira D, Cajal LR, Knittel R, Feick C, Ringner M, Martin M, Cirovic B, Pires CF, Rosa FF, Sitnicka E, Theis FJ, Pereira CF. Cell Syst. 2026 Jan 21;17(1):101457. doi: 10.1016/j.cels.2025.101457. Epub 2026 Jan 14. PubMed 41539305.
Backbone
  Vector backbone: SFFV-MCS
  Backbone size w/o insert (bp): 6611
  Vector type: Lentiviral
Growth in bacteria
  Bacterial resistance: Ampicillin, 100 μg/mL
  Growth temperature: 37°C
  Growth strain: NEB Stable
  Copy number: High Copy
Gene/Insert
  Gene/Insert name: HIF1A
  Species: H. sapiens (human)
  Insert size (bp): 2481
  Mutation: Codon optimized
  Entrez Gene: HIF1A (a.k.a. HIF-1-alpha, HIF-1A, HIF-1alpha, HIF1, HIF1-ALPHA, MOP1, PASD8, bHLHe78)
  Promoter: The spleen focus-forming virus (SFFV) promoter
  Cloning method: Other
Terms and licenses: Academic/Nonprofit Terms; Industry Terms: Not Available to Industry
Depositor comments: Barcode sequence cloned into XbaI restriction site. Design of plasmid is as follows: SFFV-[TF sequence]-WPRE-[Barcode sequence].
How to cite: SFFV-HIF1A-Brd 190 was a gift from Filipe Pereira (Addgene plasmid # 219149 ; http://n2t.net/addgene:219149 ; RRID:Addgene_219149)
