>Addgene plasmid #219149 | SFFV-HIF1A-Brd 190 | depositor partial sequence | sequence record 427927 | TF ORF
ATGGAAGGTGCCGGCGGAGCCAACGACAAGAAGAAGATCAGCAGCGAGCGGCGGAAAGAGAAGTCTAGGG
ACGCTGCCAGAAGCAGGCGGAGCAAAGAAAGCGAGGTGTTCTACGAGCTGGCCCACCAACTGCCTCTGCC
TCACAATGTGTCCAGCCACCTGGATAAGGCCAGCGTGATGAGACTGACCATCAGCTACCTGAGAGTGCGG
AAGCTGCTGGATGCCGGCGATCTGGACATCGAGGACGATATGAAGGCCCAGATGAACTGCTTCTACCTGA
AGGCCCTGGACGGCTTCGTGATGGTGCTGACCGATGACGGCGACATGATCTACATCAGCGACAACGTGAA
CAAGTACATGGGGCTGACCCAGTTCGAGCTGACAGGCCACAGCGTGTTCGACTTCACACACCCCTGCGAC
CACGAAGAGATGAGAGAGATGCTGACCCACCGGAACGGCCTGGTCAAGAAGGGCAAAGAGCAGAATACCC
AGCGGTCATTCTTCCTGCGGATGAAGTGCACCCTGACCAGCAGGGGCAGAACCATGAACATCAAGAGCGC
CACATGGAAAGTGCTGCACTGCACCGGACACATCCACGTGTACGACACCAACAGCAACCAGCCTCAGTGC
GGCTACAAGAAACCTCCTATGACCTGCCTGGTGCTGATCTGCGAGCCCATTCCTCATCCTAGCAACATCG
AGATCCCTCTGGACAGCAAGACCTTCCTGAGCAGACACAGCCTGGACATGAAGTTCAGCTACTGCGACGA
GCGGATCACCGAGCTGATGGGCTATGAGCCTGAAGAACTGCTGGGCCGCAGCATCTACGAGTACTATCAC
GCCCTGGACAGCGACCACCTGACCAAGACACACCACGACATGTTCACCAAGGGCCAAGTGACCACCGGCC
AGTACAGAATGCTGGCCAAGCGCGGAGGCTACGTGTGGGTTGAAACACAGGCCACCGTGATCTACAACAC
CAAGAACTCCCAGCCACAGTGCATCGTGTGCGTGAACTACGTGGTGTCCGGCATCATCCAGCACGACCTG
ATCTTCAGCCTGCAACAGACCGAGTGCGTGCTGAAGCCTGTGGAAAGCAGCGACATGAAGATGACCCAGC
TGTTTACCAAGGTGGAATCCGAGGACACCAGCAGCCTGTTCGACAAGCTGAAGAAAGAGCCCGACGCTCT
GACACTGCTGGCTCCAGCTGCTGGCGATACCATCATCAGCCTGGATTTCGGCAGCAACGACACCGAGACA
GACGACCAGCAGCTCGAGGAAGTGCCCCTGTACAACGACGTGATGCTGCCCTCTCCAAACGAGAAGCTCC
AGAACATCAACCTGGCCATGTCACCCCTGCCTACCGCCGAGACACCTAAGCCTCTGAGAAGCTCTGCCGA
TCCTGCTCTGAATCAAGAGGTGGCCCTGAAGCTGGAACCCAATCCTGAGAGCCTGGAACTGAGCTTCACC
ATGCCTCAGATCCAGGATCAGACCCCATCTCCTAGCGACGGCAGCACAAGACAGTCTAGCCCCGAGCCTA
ATAGCCCCAGCGAGTACTGCTTTTACGTGGACTCCGACATGGTCAACGAGTTCAAACTGGAACTGGTCGA
GAAGCTGTTCGCCGAGGATACCGAGGCCAAGAATCCCTTCAGCACCCAAGACACCGACCTGGACCTGGAA
ATGCTGGCACCTTACATCCCTATGGACGACGACTTCCAGCTGCGGAGCTTCGATCAGCTGAGCCCTCTGG
AATCTAGCAGCGCCTCTCCAGAGTCTGCCTCTCCACAGAGCACCGTGACCGTGTTTCAGCAGACCCAGAT
CCAAGAGCCAACCGCCAATGCCACCACCACAACCGCCACAACAGACGAGCTGAAAACCGTGACCAAGGAC
CGGATGGAAGATATCAAGATCCTGATCGCTAGCCCCTCTCCTACTCACATCCACAAAGAGACAACCAGCG
CCACAAGCAGCCCCTACAGAGACACCCAGAGCAGAACCGCCTCTCCTAACAGAGCCGGCAAAGGCGTGAT
CGAGCAGACCGAGAAGTCTCACCCTAGAAGCCCCAACGTGCTGAGCGTGGCACTGAGCCAGAGAACCACA
GTGCCCGAGGAAGAACTGAACCCCAAGATTCTGGCCCTCCAGAACGCCCAGCGGAAGCGGAAAATGGAAC
ACGACGGAAGCCTGTTCCAGGCCGTCGGAATCGGAACACTGCTCCAGCAGCCAGATGATCACGCCGCCAC
CACAAGCCTGAGCTGGAAGAGAGTGAAGGGCTGCAAGTCCAGCGAGCAGAACGGAATGGAACAGAAAACC
ATCATTCTGATCCCCAGCGACCTGGCCTGTAGACTGCTCGGCCAATCTATGGATGAGAGCGGCCTGCCTC
AGCTGACCAGCTACGACTGCGAAGTGAACGCCCCTATCCAGGGCAGCAGAAACCTGCTCCAAGGCGAGGA
ACTGCTGCGCGCTCTGGACCAAGTGAACTGA
