>Addgene plasmid #219149 | SFFV-HIF1A-Brd 190 | depositor partial sequence | sequence record 427928 | Barcode sequence
TGTACATTCTTCCCAGCGCT
